LOCUS       Exported 8083 bp ds-DNA circular SYN 22-AUG-2022
DEFINITION  3rd gen lentiviral vector for EGFP fusion; PGK driven puromycin.
ACCESSION   .
VERSION     .
KEYWORDS    pLJM1-EGFP
SOURCE      synthetic DNA construct
  ORGANISM  synthetic DNA construct
REFERENCE   1 (bases 1 to 8083)
  AUTHORS   Sancak Y, Peterson TR, Shaul YD, Lindquist RA, Thoreen CC, Bar-Peled
            L, Sabatini DM
  TITLE     The Rag GTPases bind raptor and mediate amino acid signaling to
            mTORC1.
  JOURNAL   Science. 2008 Jun 13. 320(5882):1496-501.
  PUBMED    18497260
REFERENCE   2 (bases 1 to 8083)
  AUTHORS   .
  TITLE     Direct Submission
  JOURNAL   Exported Aug 22, 2022 from SnapGene Server 1.1.58
            http://www.snapgene.com
FEATURES             Location/Qualifiers
     source          1..8083
                     /organism="synthetic DNA construct"
                     /mol_type="other DNA"
     promoter        290..493
                     /label=CMV promoter
                     /note="human cytomegalovirus (CMV) immediate early
                     promoter"
     primer_bind     444..464
                     /label=CMV-F
                     /note="Human CMV immediate early promoter, forward primer"
     regulatory      532..541
                     /regulatory_class="other"
                     /note="vertebrate consensus sequence for strong initiation
                     of translation (Kozak, 1987)"
     CDS             538..1254
                     /codon_start=1
                     /product="enhanced GFP"
                     /label=EGFP
                     /translation="MVSKGEELFTGVVPILVELDGDVNGHKFSVSGEGEGDATYGKLTL
                     KFICTTGKLPVPWPTLVTTLTYGVQCFSRYPDHMKQHDFFKSAMPEGYVQERTIFFKDD
                     GNYKTRAEVKFEGDTLVNRIELKGIDFKEDGNILGHKLEYNYNSHNVYIMADKQKNGIK
                     VNFKIRHNIEDGSVQLADHYQQNTPIGDGPVLLPDNHYLSTQSALSKDPNEKRDHMVLL
                     EFVTAAGITLGMDELYK"
     CDS             538..1254
                     /codon_start=1
                     /product="the original enhanced GFP (Yang et al., 1996)"
                     /label=EGFP
                     /note="mammalian codon-optimized"
                     /translation="MVSKGEELFTGVVPILVELDGDVNGHKFSVSGEGEGDATYGKLTL
                     KFICTTGKLPVPWPTLVTTLTYGVQCFSRYPDHMKQHDFFKSAMPEGYVQERTIFFKDD
                     GNYKTRAEVKFEGDTLVNRIELKGIDFKEDGNILGHKLEYNYNSHNVYIMADKQKNGIK
                     VNFKIRHNIEDGSVQLADHYQQNTPIGDGPVLLPDNHYLSTQSALSKDPNEKRDHMVLL
                     EFVTAAGITLGMDELYK"
     primer_bind     complement(583..604)
                     /label=EGFP-N
                     /note="EGFP, reverse primer"
     primer_bind     complement(844..863)
                     /label=EXFP-R
                     /note="For distinguishing EGFP variants, reverse primer"
     primer_bind     1191..1212
                     /label=EGFP-C
                     /note="EGFP, forward primer"
     misc_feature    1325..1442
                     /label=cPPT/CTS
                     /note="central polypurine tract and central termination
                     sequence of HIV-1"
     promoter        1491..2001
                     /label=hPGK promoter
                     /note="human phosphoglycerate kinase 1 promoter"
     primer_bind     1920..1938
                     /label=hPGK-F
                     /note="Human PGK promoter, forward primer"
     CDS             2023..2622
                     /codon_start=1
                     /gene="pac from Streptomyces alboniger"
                     /product="puromycin N-acetyltransferase"
                     /label=PuroR
                     /note="confers resistance to puromycin"
                     /translation="MTEYKPTVRLATRDDVPRAVRTLAAAFADYPATRHTVDPDRHIER
                     VTELQELFLTRVGLDIGKVWVADDGAAVAVWTTPESVEAGAVFAEIGPRMAELSGSRLA
                     AQQQMEGLLAPHRPKEPAWFLATVGVSPDHQGKGLGSAVVLPGVEAAERAGVPAFLETS
                     APRNLPFYERLGFTVTADVEVPEGPRTWCMTRKPGA"
     primer_bind     complement(2023..2042)
                     /label=Puro-R
                     /note="Puromycin resistance gene, reverse primer. Also
                     called puro-variant-R"
     primer_bind     2519..2539
                     /label=Puro-F
                     /note="Puromycin resistance gene, forward primer"
     LTR             2750..2983
                     /label=3' LTR (Delta-U3)
                     /note="self-inactivating 3' long terminal repeat (LTR) from
                     HIV-1"
     polyA_signal    3055..3176
                     /label=SV40 poly(A) signal
                     /note="SV40 polyadenylation signal"
     primer_bind     complement(3092..3111)
                     /label=SV40pA-R
                     /note="SV40 polyA, reverse primer"
     primer_bind     3146..3165
                     /label=EBV-rev
                     /note="SV40 polyA terminator, reverse primer"
     rep_origin      3216..3351
                     /label=SV40 ori
                     /note="SV40 origin of replication"
     primer_bind     3278..3297
                     /label=SV40pro-F
                     /note="SV40 promoter/origin, forward primer"
     primer_bind     complement(3371..3390)
                     /label=T7
                     /note="T7 promoter, forward primer"
     promoter        complement(3372..3390)
                     /label=T7 promoter
                     /note="promoter for bacteriophage T7 RNA polymerase"
     primer_bind     complement(3400..3417)
                     /label=M13 Forward
                     /note="In lacZ gene. Also called M13-F20 or M13 (-21)
                     Forward"
     primer_bind     complement(3400..3416)
                     /label=M13 fwd
                     /note="common sequencing primer, one of multiple similar
                     variants"
     primer_bind     complement(3409..3431)
                     /label=M13/pUC Forward
                     /note="In lacZ gene"
     rep_origin      3558..4013
                     /direction=RIGHT
                     /label=f1 ori
                     /note="f1 bacteriophage origin of replication; arrow
                     indicates direction of (+) strand synthesis"
     primer_bind     complement(3645..3664)
                     /label=F1ori-R
                     /note="F1 origin, reverse primer"
     primer_bind     3855..3876
                     /label=F1ori-F
                     /note="F1 origin, forward primer"
     promoter        4039..4143
                     /gene="bla"
                     /label=AmpR promoter
     CDS             4144..5004
                     /codon_start=1
                     /gene="bla"
                     /product="beta-lactamase"
                     /label=AmpR
                     /note="confers resistance to ampicillin, carbenicillin, and
                     related antibiotics"
                     /translation="MSIQHFRVALIPFFAAFCLPVFAHPETLVKVKDAEDQLGARVGYI
                     ELDLNSGKILESFRPEERFPMMSTFKVLLCGAVLSRIDAGQEQLGRRIHYSQNDLVEYS
                     PVTEKHLTDGMTVRELCSAAITMSDNTAANLLLTTIGGPKELTAFLHNMGDHVTRLDRW
                     EPELNEAIPNDERDTTMPVAMATTLRKLLTGELLTLASRQQLIDWMEADKVAGPLLRSA
                     LPAGWFIADKSGAGERGSRGIIAALGPDGKPSRIVVIYTTGSQATMDERNRQIAEIGAS
                     LIKHW"
     primer_bind     complement(4362..4381)
                     /label=Amp-R
                     /note="Ampicillin resistance gene, reverse primer"
     rep_origin      5175..5763
                     /direction=RIGHT
                     /label=ori
                     /note="high-copy-number ColE1/pMB1/pBR322/pUC origin of
                     replication"
     primer_bind     5664..5683
                     /label=pBR322ori-F
                     /note="pBR322 origin, forward primer"
     primer_bind     5917..5934
                     /label=L4440
                     /note="L4440 vector, forward primer"
     protein_bind    6051..6072
                     /label=CAP binding site
                     /bound_moiety="E. coli catabolite activator protein"
                     /note="CAP binding activates transcription in the presence
                     of cAMP."
     promoter        6087..6117
                     /label=lac promoter
                     /note="promoter for the E. coli lac operon"
     protein_bind    6125..6141
                     /label=lac operator
                     /bound_moiety="lac repressor encoded by lacI"
                     /note="The lac repressor binds to the lac operator to
                     inhibit transcription in E. coli. This inhibition can be
                     relieved by adding lactose or
                     isopropyl-beta-D-thiogalactopyranoside (IPTG)."
     primer_bind     6130..6152
                     /label=M13/pUC Reverse
                     /note="In lacZ gene"
     primer_bind     6149..6165
                     /label=M13 rev
                     /note="common sequencing primer, one of multiple similar
                     variants"
     primer_bind     6149..6165
                     /label=M13 Reverse
                     /note="In lacZ gene. Also called M13-rev"
     primer_bind     6184..6204
                     /label=T3
                     /note="T3 promoter, forward primer"
     promoter        6186..6204
                     /label=T3 promoter
                     /note="promoter for bacteriophage T3 RNA polymerase"
     promoter        6232..6458
                     /label=RSV promoter
                     /note="Rous sarcoma virus enhancer/promoter"
     LTR             6459..6639
                     /label=5' LTR (truncated)
                     /note="truncated 5' long terminal repeat (LTR) from HIV-1"
     misc_feature    6686..6811
                     /label=HIV-1 Psi
                     /note="packaging signal of human immunodeficiency virus
                     type 1"
     misc_feature    7304..7537
                     /label=RRE
                     /note="The Rev response element (RRE) of HIV-1 allows for
                     Rev-dependent mRNA export from the nucleus to the
                     cytoplasm."
     CDS             7722..7766
                     /codon_start=1
                     /product="antigenic peptide corresponding to amino acids
                     655 to 669 of the HIV envelope protein gp41 (Lutje Hulsik
                     et al., 2013)"
                     /label=gp41 peptide
                     /note="recognized by the 2H10 single-chain llama nanobody"
                     /translation="KNEQELLELDKWASL"
     primer_bind     8064..1
                     /label=hU6-F
                     /note="Human U6 promoter, forward primer"
ORIGIN
        1 tccttcatat ttgcatatac gatacaaggc tgttagagag ataattggaa ttaatttgac
       61 tgtaaacaca aagatattag tacaaaatac gtgacgtaga aagtaataat ttcttgggta
      121 gtttgcagtt ttaaaattat gttttaaaat ggactatcat atgccaagta cgccccctat
      181 tgacgtcaat gacggtaaat ggcccgcctg gcattatgcc cagtacatga ccttatggga
      241 ctttcctact tggcagtaca tctacgtatt agtcatcgct attaccatgg tgatgcggtt
      301 ttggcagtac atcaatgggc gtggatagcg gtttgactca cggggatttc caagtctcca
      361 ccccattgac gtcaatggga gtttgttttg gcaccaaaat caacgggact ttccaaaatg
      421 tcgtaacaac tccgccccat tgacgcaaat gggcggtagg cgtgtacggt gggaggtcta
      481 tataagcaga gctggtttag tgaaccgtca gatccgctag cgctaccggt cgccaccatg
      541 gtgagcaagg gcgaggagct gttcaccggg gtggtgccca tcctggtcga gctggacggc
      601 gacgtaaacg gccacaagtt cagcgtgtcc ggcgagggcg agggcgatgc cacctacggc
      661 aagctgaccc tgaagttcat ctgcaccacc ggcaagctgc ccgtgccctg gcccaccctc
      721 gtgaccaccc tgacctacgg cgtgcagtgc ttcagccgct accccgacca catgaagcag
      781 cacgacttct tcaagtccgc catgcccgaa ggctacgtcc aggagcgcac catcttcttc
      841 aaggacgacg gcaactacaa gacccgcgcc gaggtgaagt tcgagggcga caccctggtg
      901 aaccgcatcg agctgaaggg catcgacttc aaggaggacg gcaacatcct ggggcacaag
      961 ctggagtaca actacaacag ccacaacgtc tatatcatgg ccgacaagca gaagaacggc
     1021 atcaaggtga acttcaagat ccgccacaac atcgaggacg gcagcgtgca gctcgccgac
     1081 cactaccagc agaacacccc catcggcgac ggccccgtgc tgctgcccga caaccactac
     1141 ctgagcaccc agtccgccct gagcaaagac cccaacgaga agcgcgatca catggtcctg
     1201 ctggagttcg tgaccgccgc cgggatcact ctcggcatgg acgagctgta caagtccgga
     1261 ctcagatctc gagctcaagc ttcgaattct cgacctcgag acaaatggca gtattcatcc
     1321 acaattttaa aagaaaaggg gggattgggg ggtacagtgc aggggaaaga atagtagaca
     1381 taatagcaac agacatacaa actaaagaat tacaaaaaca aattacaaaa attcaaaatt
     1441 ttcgggttta ttacagggac agcagagatc cactttggcc gcggctcgag ggggttgggg
     1501 ttgcgccttt tccaaggcag ccctgggttt gcgcagggac gcggctgctc tgggcgtggt
     1561 tccgggaaac gcagcggcgc cgaccctggg tctcgcacat tcttcacgtc cgttcgcagc
     1621 gtcacccgga tcttcgccgc tacccttgtg ggccccccgg cgacgcttcc tgctccgccc
     1681 ctaagtcggg aaggttcctt gcggttcgcg gcgtgccgga cgtgacaaac ggaagccgca
     1741 cgtctcacta gtaccctcgc agacggacag cgccagggag caatggcagc gcgccgaccg
     1801 cgatgggctg tggccaatag cggctgctca gcagggcgcg ccgagagcag cggccgggaa
     1861 ggggcggtgc gggaggcggg gtgtggggcg gtagtgtggg ccctgttcct gcccgcgcgg
     1921 tgttccgcat tctgcaagcc tccggagcgc acgtcggcag tcggctccct cgttgaccga
     1981 atcaccgacc tctctcccca gggggatcca ccggagctta ccatgaccga gtacaagccc
     2041 acggtgcgcc tcgccacccg cgacgacgtc cccagggccg tacgcaccct cgccgccgcg
     2101 ttcgccgact accccgccac gcgccacacc gtcgatccgg accgccacat cgagcgggtc
     2161 accgagctgc aagaactctt cctcacgcgc gtcgggctcg acatcggcaa ggtgtgggtc
     2221 gcggacgacg gcgccgcggt ggcggtctgg accacgccgg agagcgtcga agcgggggcg
     2281 gtgttcgccg agatcggccc gcgcatggcc gagttgagcg gttcccggct ggccgcgcag
     2341 caacagatgg aaggcctcct ggcgccgcac cggcccaagg agcccgcgtg gttcctggcc
     2401 accgtcggcg tctcgcccga ccaccagggc aagggtctgg gcagcgccgt cgtgctcccc
     2461 ggagtggagg cggccgagcg cgccggggtg cccgccttcc tggagacctc cgcgccccgc
     2521 aacctcccct tctacgagcg gctcggcttc accgtcaccg ccgacgtcga ggtgcccgaa
     2581 ggaccgcgca cctggtgcat gacccgcaag cccggtgcct gacgcccgcc ccacgacccg
     2641 cagcgcccga ccgaaaggag cgcacgaccc catgcatcgg tacctttaag accaatgact
     2701 tacaaggcag ctgtagatct tagccacttt ttaaaagaaa aggggggact ggaagggcta
     2761 attcactccc aacgaagaca agatctgctt tttgcttgta ctgggtctct ctggttagac
     2821 cagatctgag cctgggagct ctctggctaa ctagggaacc cactgcttaa gcctcaataa
     2881 agcttgcctt gagtgcttca agtagtgtgt gcccgtctgt tgtgtgactc tggtaactag
     2941 agatccctca gaccctttta gtcagtgtgg aaaatctcta gcagtagtag ttcatgtcat
     3001 cttattattc agtatttata acttgcaaag aaatgaatat cagagagtga gaggaacttg
     3061 tttattgcag cttataatgg ttacaaataa agcaatagca tcacaaattt cacaaataaa
     3121 gcattttttt cactgcattc tagttgtggt ttgtccaaac tcatcaatgt atcttatcat
     3181 gtctggctct agctatcccg cccctaactc cgcccatccc gcccctaact ccgcccagtt
     3241 ccgcccattc tccgccccat ggctgactaa ttttttttat ttatgcagag gccgaggccg
     3301 cctcggcctc tgagctattc cagaagtagt gaggaggctt ttttggaggc ctagggacgt
     3361 acccaattcg ccctatagtg agtcgtatta cgcgcgctca ctggccgtcg ttttacaacg
     3421 tcgtgactgg gaaaaccctg gcgttaccca acttaatcgc cttgcagcac atcccccttt
     3481 cgccagctgg cgtaatagcg aagaggcccg caccgatcgc ccttcccaac agttgcgcag
     3541 cctgaatggc gaatgggnnn nnnnnnnnnn nnnnnnnnnn nnnnnnnnnn nnnnnnnnnn
     3601 nnnnnnnnnn nnnnnnnnnn nnnnnnnnnn nnnnnnnnnn nnnnnnnnnn nnnnnnnnnn
     3661 nnnnnnnnnn nnnnnnnnnn ncnnnnnnnn nnnnnnnnnn nnnnnnnnnn nnnnnnnnnn
     3721 nnnnnnnnnn nnnnnnnnnn nnnnnnnnnn nnnnnnnnnn nnnnnnnnnn nnnannnnnn
     3781 nnnnnnnnnn nnnnnnnnnn nnnnnnnnnn nnnnnnnnnn nnncctttga cgttggagtc
     3841 cacgttcttt aatagtggac tcttgttcca aactggaaca acactcaacc ctatctcggt
     3901 ctattctttt gatttataag ggattttgcc gatttcggcc tattggttaa aaaatgagct
     3961 gatttaacaa aaatttaacg cgaattttaa caaaatatta acgcttacaa tttaggtggc
     4021 acttttcggg gaaatgtgcg cggaacccct atttgtttat ttttctaaat acattcaaat
     4081 atgtatccgc tcatgagaca ataaccctga taaatgcttc aataatattg aaaaaggaag
     4141 agtatgagta ttcaacattt ccgtgtcgcc cttattccct tttttgcggc attttgcctt
     4201 cctgtttttg ctcacccaga aacgctggtg aaagtaaaag atgctgaaga tcagttgggt
     4261 gcacgagtgg gttacatcga actggatctc aacagcggta agatccttga gagttttcgc
     4321 cccgaagaac gttttccaat gatgagcact tttaaagttc tgctatgtgg cgcggtatta
     4381 tcccgtattg acgccgggca agagcaactc ggtcgccgca tacactattc tcagaatgac
     4441 ttggttgagt actcaccagt cacagaaaag catcttacgg atggcatgac agtaagagaa
     4501 ttatgcagtg ctgccataac catgagtgat aacactgcgg ccaacttact tctgacaacg
     4561 atcggaggac cgaaggagct aaccgctttt ttgcacaaca tgggggatca tgtaactcgc
     4621 cttgatcgtt gggaaccgga gctgaatgaa gccataccaa acgacgagcg tgacaccacg
     4681 atgcctgtag caatggcaac aacgttgcgc aaactattaa ctggcgaact acttactcta
     4741 gcttcccggc aacaattaat agactggatg gaggcggata aagttgcagg accacttctg
     4801 cgctcggccc ttccggctgg ctggtttatt gctgataaat ctggagccgg tgagcgtggg
     4861 tctcgcggta tcattgcagc actggggcca gatggtaagc cctcccgtat cgtagttatc
     4921 tacacgacgg ggagtcaggc aactatggat gaacgaaata gacagatcgc tgagataggt
     4981 gcctcactga ttaagcattg gtaactgtca gaccaagttt actcatatat actttagatt
     5041 gatttaaaac ttcattttta atttaaaagg atctaggtga agatcctttt tgataatctc
     5101 atgaccaaaa tcccttaacg tgagttttcg ttccactgag cgtcagaccc cgtagaaaag
     5161 atcaaaggat cttcttgaga tccttttttt ctgcgcgtaa tctgctgctt gcaaacaaaa
     5221 aaaccaccgc taccagcggt ggtttgtttg ccggatcaag agctaccaac tctttttccg
     5281 aaggtaactg gcttcagcag agcgcagata ccaaatactg ttcttctagt gtagccgtag
     5341 ttaggccacc acttcaagaa ctctgtagca ccgcctacat acctcgctct gctaatcctg
     5401 ttaccagtgg ctgctgccag tggcgataag tcgtgtctta ccgggttgga ctcaagacga
     5461 tagttaccgg ataaggcgca gcggtcgggc tgaacggggg gttcgtgcac acagcccagc
     5521 ttggagcgaa cgacctacac cgaactgaga tacctacagc gtgagctatg agaaagcgcc
     5581 acgcttcccg aagggagaaa ggcggacagg tatccggtaa gcggcagggt cggaacagga
     5641 gagcgcacga gggagcttcc agggggaaac gcctggtatc tttatagtcc tgtcgggttt
     5701 cgccacctct gacttgagcg tcgatttttg tgatgctcgt caggggggcg gagcctatgg
     5761 aaaaacgcca gcaacgcggc ctttttacgg ttcctggcct tttgctggcc ttttgctcac
     5821 atgttctttc ctgcgttatc ccctgattct gtggataacc gtattaccgc ctttgagtga
     5881 gctgataccg ctcgccgcag ccgaacgacc gagcgcagcg agtcagtgag cgaggaagcg
     5941 gaagagcgcc caatacgcaa accgcctctc cccgcgcgtt ggccgattca ttaatgcagc
     6001 tggcacgaca ggtttcccga ctggaaagcg ggcagtgagc gcaacgcaat taatgtgagt
     6061 tagctcactc attaggcacc ccaggcttta cactttatgc ttccggctcg tatgttgtgt
     6121 ggaattgtga gcggataaca atttcacaca ggaaacagct atgaccatga ttacgccaag
     6181 cgcgcaatta accctcacta aagggaacaa aagctggagc tgcaagctta atgtagtctt
     6241 atgcaatact cttgtagtct tgcaacatgg taacgatgag ttagcaacat gccttacaag
     6301 gagagaaaaa gcaccgtgca tgccgattgg tggaagtaag gtggtacgat cgtgccttat
     6361 taggaaggca acagacgggt ctgacatgga ttggacgaac cactgaattg ccgcattgca
     6421 gagatattgt atttaagtgc ctagctcgat acataaacgg gtctctctgg ttagaccaga
     6481 tctgagcctg ggagctctct ggctaactag ggaacccact gcttaagcct caataaagct
     6541 tgccttgagt gcttcaagta gtgtgtgccc gtctgttgtg tgactctggt aactagagat
     6601 ccctcagacc cttttagtca gtgtggaaaa tctctagcag tggcgcccga acagggactt
     6661 gaaagcgaaa gggaaaccag aggagctctc tcgacgcagg actcggcttg ctgaagcgcg
     6721 cacggcaaga ggcgaggggc ggcgactggt gagtacgcca aaaattttga ctagcggagg
     6781 ctagaaggag agagatgggt gcgagagcgt cagtattaag cgggggagaa ttagatcgcg
     6841 atgggaaaaa attcggttaa ggccaggggg aaagaaaaaa tataaattaa aacatatagt
     6901 atgggcaagc agggagctag aacgattcgc agttaatcct ggcctgttag aaacatcaga
     6961 aggctgtaga caaatactgg gacagctaca accatccctt cagacaggat cagaagaact
     7021 tagatcatta tataatacag tagcaaccct ctattgtgtg catcaaagga tagagataaa
     7081 agacaccaag gaagctttag acaagataga ggaagagcaa aacaaaagta agaccaccgc
     7141 acagcaagcg gccgctgatc ttcagacctg gaggaggaga tatgagggac aattggagaa
     7201 gtgaattata taaatataaa gtagtaaaaa ttgaaccatt aggagtagca cccaccaagg
     7261 caaagagaag agtggtgcag agagaaaaaa gagcagtggg aataggagct ttgttccttg
     7321 ggttcttggg agcagcagga agcactatgg gcgcagcgtc aatgacgctg acggtacagg
     7381 ccagacaatt attgtctggt atagtgcagc agcagaacaa tttgctgagg gctattgagg
     7441 cgcaacagca tctgttgcaa ctcacagtct ggggcatcaa gcagctccag gcaagaatcc
     7501 tggctgtgga aagataccta aaggatcaac agctcctggg gatttggggt tgctctggaa
     7561 aactcatttg caccactgct gtgccttgga atgctagttg gagtaataaa tctctggaac
     7621 agatttggaa tcacacgacc tggatggagt gggacagaga aattaacaat tacacaagct
     7681 taatacactc cttaattgaa gaatcgcaaa accagcaaga aaagaatgaa caagaattat
     7741 tggaattaga taaatgggca agtttgtgga attggtttaa cataacaaat tggctgtggt
     7801 atataaaatt attcataatg atagtaggag gcttggtagg tttaagaata gtttttgctg
     7861 tactttctat agtgaataga gttaggcagg gatattcacc attatcgttt cagacccacc
     7921 tcccaacccc gaggggaccc gacaggcccg aaggaataga agaagaaggt ggagagagag
     7981 acagagacag atccattcga ttagtgaacg gatctcgacg gtatcgatca cgagactagc
     8041 ctcgagcggc cgcccccttc accgagggcc tatttcccat gat
//
