[The description below was written by a language model from this plasmid's Addgene catalogue record and the feature table of its GenBank file.]
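Description:
pLJM1-EGFP is an 8,083 bp third-generation, self-inactivating HIV-1 lentiviral transfer vector for mammalian expression, deposited as an empty backbone for making EGFP fusion proteins. In bacteria it is maintained through a high-copy ColE1/pUC-type origin and selected with ampicillin via the bla gene. The plasmid backbone also carries an f1 origin, an SV40 origin, lac promoter/operator remnants, and T7 and T3 promoters.

The viral genome is transcribed from a chimeric RSV promoter fused to a truncated 5' LTR, which makes genomic RNA production Tat-independent, as is characteristic of third-generation systems. It is followed by the Psi packaging signal and the Rev response element for Rev-dependent nuclear export. The genome ends in a U3-deleted 3' LTR, which inactivates LTR promoter activity after integration, and an SV40 polyadenylation signal lies just downstream.

Two independent expression units sit between these elements. A CMV immediate-early promoter drives a Kozak-initiated, mammalian codon-optimized EGFP coding sequence. After a cPPT/CTS element, which aids nuclear import of the reverse-transcribed genome, a human PGK promoter drives puromycin N-acetyltransferase for selection of transduced cells. No gene of interest is present. A coding sequence would be introduced by restriction cloning to create an EGFP fusion, but the record does not identify the cloning sites or say at which end of EGFP the partner is joined.

Co-transfected with separate packaging and envelope plasmids, the vector yields replication-incompetent particles for stable, puromycin-selectable expression of fluorescently tagged proteins. As deposited, it can serve as an EGFP-only control.
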