Addgene plasmid #19319: pLJM1-EGFP
Purpose: (Empty Backbone) 3rd gen lentiviral vector for EGFP fusion; PGK driven puromycin
Depositing lab: David Sabatini. Depositing organization: Whitehead Institute for Biomedical Research. Publication: The Rag GTPases bind raptor and mediate amino acid signaling to mTORC1. Sancak Y, Peterson TR, Shaul YD, Lindquist RA, Thoreen CC, Bar-Peled L, Sabatini DM. Science. 2008 Jun 13. 320(5882):1496-501. 10.1126/science.1157535 PubMed 18497260.
Backbone
  Vector backbone: pLJM1
  Vector type: Mammalian Expression, Lentiviral
  Selectable markers: Puromycin
  Tag / fusion protein: EGFP
Growth in bacteria
  Bacterial resistance: Ampicillin, 100 μg/mL
  Growth temperature: 37°C
  Growth strain: Stbl3
  Growth instructions: XL10Gold or Stbl2 cells can also be used
  Copy number: High Copy
Gene/Insert
  Gene/Insert name: none
  Cloning method: Restriction Enzyme; 5′ cloning site unknown (not destroyed); 3′ cloning site unknown (not destroyed)
  Sequencing primers: 5′ CMV-F
Terms and licenses: Academic/Nonprofit Terms; Industry Terms: Not Available to Industry
How to cite: pLJM1-EGFP was a gift from David Sabatini (Addgene plasmid # 19319 ; http://n2t.net/addgene:19319 ; RRID:Addgene_19319)
