>Addgene plasmid #19319 | pLJM1-EGFP | addgene partial sequence | sequence record 74627 | EGFP-N 5'-CGTCGCCGTCCAGCTCGACCAG-3'
GAACAGCTCCTCGCCCTTGCTCACCATGGTGGCGACCGGTAGCGCTAGCGGATCTGACGGTTCACTAAAC
CAGCTCTGCTTATATAGACCTCCCACCGTACACGCCTACCGCCCATTTGCGTCAATGGGGCGGAGTTGTT
ACGACATTTTGGAAAGTCCCGTTGATTTTGGTGCCAAAACAAACTCCCATTGACGTCAATGGGGTGGAGA
CTTGGAAATCCCCGTGAGTCAAACCGCTATCCACGCCCATTGATGTACTGCCAAAACCGCATCACCATGG
TAATAGCGATGACTAATACGTAGATGTACTGCCAAGTAGGAAAGTCCCATAAGGTCATGTACTGGGCATA
ATGCCAGGCGGGCCATTTACCGTCATTGACGTCAATAGGGGGCGTACTTGGCATATGATAGTCCATTTTA
AAACATAATTTTAAAACTGCAAACTACCCAAGAAATTATTACTTTCTACGTCACGTATTTTGTACTAATA
TCTTTGTGTTTACAGTCAAATTAATTCCAATTATCTCTCTAACAGCCTTGTATCGTATATGCAAATATGA
AGGAATCATGGGAAATAGGCCCTCGGTGAAGGGGGCGGCCGCTCGAGGCTAGTCTCGTGATCGATACCGT
CGAGATCCGTTCACTAATCGAATGGATCTGTCTCTGTCTCTCTCTCCACCTTCTTCTTCTATTCCTTCGG
GCCTGTCGGGTCCCCTCGGGGTTGGGAGGTGGGTCTGAAACGATAATGGTGAATATCCCTGCCTAACTCT
ATTCACTATAGAAAGTACAGCAAAAACTATTCTTAAACCTACCAAGCCTCCTACTATCATTATGAATAAT
TTTATATACCACAGCCAATTTGTTATGTTAAACCAATTCCACAAACTTGCCCATTTATCTAATTCCAATA
ATTCTTGTTCATTCTTTTCTTGCTGGTTTTGCGATTCTTCAATTAAGGAGTGTATTAAGCTTGTGTAATT
GTTAATTTCTC
