>Addgene plasmid #19319 | pLJM1-EGFP | addgene partial sequence | sequence record 75377 | EGFP-C 5'-CATGGTCCTGCTGGAGTTCGTG-3'
CTCTCGGCATGGACGAGCTGTACAAGTCCGGACTCAGATCTCGAGCTCAAGCTTCGAATTCTCGACCTCG
AGACAAATGGCAGTATTCATCCACAATTTTAAAAGAAAAGGGGGGATTGGGGGGTACAGTGCAGGGGAAA
GAATAGTAGACATAATAGCAACAGACATACAAACTAAAGAATTACAAAAACAAATTACAAAAATTCAAAA
TTTTCGGGTTTATTACAGGGACAGCAGAGATCCACTTTGGCCGCGGCTCGAGGGGGTTGGGGTTGCGCCT
TTTCCAAGGCAGCCCTGGGTTTGCGCAGGGACGCGGCTGCTCTGGGCGTGGTTCCGGGAAACGCAGCGGC
GCCGACCCTGGGTCTCGCACATTCTTCACGTCCGTTCGCAGCGTCACCCGGATCTTCGCCGCTACCCTTG
TGGGCCCCCCGGCGACGCTTCCTGCTCCGCCCCTAAGTCGGGAAGGTTCCTTGCGGTTCGCGGCGTGCCG
GACGTGACAAACGGAAGCCGCACGTCTCACTAGTACCCTCGCAGACGGACAGCGCCAGGGAGCAATGGCA
GCGCGCCGACCGCGATGGGCTGTGGCCAATAGCGGCTGCTCAGCAGGGCGCGCCGAGAGCAGCGGCCGGG
AAGGGGCGGTGCGGGAGGCGGGGTGTGGGGCGGTAGTGTGGGCCCTGTTCCTGCCCGCGCGGTGTTCCGC
ATTCTGCAAGCCTCCGGAGCGCACGTCGGCAGTCGGCTCCCTCGTTGACCGAATCACCGACCTCTCTCCC
CAGGGGGATCCACCGGAGCTTACCATGACCGAGTACAAGCCCACGGTGCGCCTCGCCACCCGCGACGACG
TCCCCAGGGCCGTACGCACCCTCGCCGCCGCGTTCGCCGACTACCCCGCCACGCGCCACACCGTCGATCC
GGACCGCCACATCGAGCGGGTCACCGAGCTGCAAGAACTCTTCCTCACGCGCGTCGGGCTCGACATCG
