>Addgene plasmid #19319 | pLJM1-EGFP | addgene partial sequence | sequence record 75378 | CMV-F 5'-CGCAAATGGGCGGTAGGCGTG-3'
CTATATAAGCAGAGCTGGTTTAGTGAACCGTCAGATCCGCTAGCGCTACCGGTCGCCACCATGGTGAGCA
AGGGCGAGGAGCTGTTCACCGGGGTGGTGCCCATCCTGGTCGAGCTGGACGGCGACGTAAACGGCCACAA
GTTCAGCGTGTCCGGCGAGGGCGAGGGCGATGCCACCTACGGCAAGCTGACCCTGAAGTTCATCTGCACC
ACCGGCAAGCTGCCCGTGCCCTGGCCCACCCTCGTGACCACCCTGACCTACGGCGTGCAGTGCTTCAGCC
GCTACCCCGACCACATGAAGCAGCACGACTTCTTCAAGTCCGCCATGCCCGAAGGCTACGTCCAGGAGCG
CACCATCTTCTTCAAGGACGACGGCAACTACAAGACCCGCGCCGAGGTGAAGTTCGAGGGCGACACCCTG
GTGAACCGCATCGAGCTGAAGGGCATCGACTTCAAGGAGGACGGCAACATCCTGGGGCACAAGCTGGAGT
ACAACTACAACAGCCACAACGTCTATATCATGGCCGACAAGCAGAAGAACGGCATCAAGGTGAACTTCAA
GATCCGCCACAACATCGAGGACGGCAGCGTGCAGCTCGCCGACCACTACCAGCAGAACACCCCCATCGGC
GACGGCCCCGTGCTGCTGCCCGACAACCACTACCTGAGCACCCAGTCCGCCCTGAGCAAAGACCCCAACG
AGAAGCGCGATCACATGGTCCTGCTGGAGTTCGTGACCGCCGCCGGGATCACTCTCGGCATGGACGAGCT
GTACAAGTCCGGACTCAGATCTCGAGCTCAAGCTTCGAATTCTCGACCTCGAGACAAATGGCAGTATTCA
TCCACAATTTTAAAAGAAAAGGGGGGATTGGGGGGTACAGTGCAGGGGAAAGAATAGTAGACATAATAGC
AACAGACATACAAACTAAAGAATTACAAAAACAAATTACAAAAATTCAAAATTTTCGGGTTTATTACAGG
GACAGCA
