>Addgene plasmid #19319 | pLJM1-EGFP | addgene partial sequence | sequence record 83563 | hPGK-F 5'-GTGTTCCGCATTCTGCAAG-3'
GGCTCCCTCGTTGACCGAATCACCGACCTCTCTCCCCAGGGGGATCCACCGGAGCTTACCATGACCGAGT
ACAAGCCCACGGTGCGCCTCGCCACCCGCGACGACGTCCCCAGGGCCGTACGCACCCTCGCCGCCGCGTT
CGCCGACTACCCCGCCACGCGCCACACCGTCGATCCGGACCGCCACATCGAGCGGGTCACCGAGCTGCAA
GAACTCTTCCTCACGCGCGTCGGGCTCGACATCGGCAAGGTGTGGGTCGCGGACGACGGCGCCGCGGTGG
CGGTCTGGACCACGCCGGAGAGCGTCGAAGCGGGGGCGGTGTTCGCCGAGATCGGCCCGCGCATGGCCGA
GTTGAGCGGTTCCCGGCTGGCCGCGCAGCAACAGATGGAAGGCCTCCTGGCGCCGCACCGGCCCAAGGAG
CCCGCGTGGTTCCTGGCCACCGTCGGCGTCTCGCCCGACCACCAGGGCAAGGGTCTGGGCAGCGCCGTCG
TGCTCCCCGGAGTGGAGGCGGCCGAGCGCGCCGGGGTGCCCGCCTTCCTGGAGACCTCCGCGCCCCGCAA
CCTCCCCTTCTACGAGCGGCTCGGCTTCACCGTCACCGCCGACGTCGAGGTGCCCGAAGGACCGCGCACC
TGGTGCATGACCCGCAAGCCCGGTGCCTGACGCCCGCCCCACGACCCGCAGCGCCCGACCGAAAGGAGCG
CACGACCCCATGCATCGGTACCTTTAAGACCAATGACTTACAAGGCAGCTGTAGATCTTAGCCACTTTTT
AAAAGAAAAGGGGGGACTGGAAGGGCTAATTCACTCCCAACGAAGACAAGATCTGCTTTTTGCTTGTACT
GGGTCTCTCTGGTTAGACCAGATCTGAGCCTGGGAGCTCTCTGGCTAACTAGGGAACCCACTGCTTAAGC
CTCAATAAAGCTTGCCTTGAGTGCTTCAAGTAGTGTGTGCCCGTCTGTTGTGTGACTCTGGTAACTAGAG
ATCCCTCAGACCCTTTTAGTCAGTGTG
