>Addgene plasmid #19319 | pLJM1-EGFP | addgene partial sequence | sequence record 133026 | puro-variant-R 5'-gtgggcttgtactcggtcat-3'
GGGAAAGTGGTGATTCGGTCAACGAGGGAGCCGACTGCCGACGTGCGCTCCGGAGGCTTGCAGAATGCGG
AACACCGCGCGGGCAGGAACAGGGCCCACACTACCGCCCCACACCCCGCCTCCCGCACCGCCCCTTCCCG
GCCGCTGCTCTCGGCGCGCCCTGCTGAGCAGCCGCTATTGGCCACAGCCCATCGCGGTCGGCGCGCTGCC
ATTGCTCCCTGGCGCTGTCCGTCTGCGAGGGTACTAGTGAGACGTGCGGCTTCCGTTTGTCACGTCCGGC
ACGCCGCGAACCGCAAGGAACCTTCCCGACTTAGGGGCGGAGCAGGAAGCGTCGCCGGGGGGCCCACAAG
GGTAGCGGCGAAGATCCGGGTGACGCTGCGAACGGACGTGAAGAATGTGCGAGACCCAGGGTCGGCGCCG
CTGCGTTTCCCGGAACCACGCCCAGAGCAGCCGCGTCCCTGCGCAAACCCAGGGCTGCCTTGGAAAAGGC
GCAACCCCAACCCCCTCGAGCCGCGGCCAAAGTGGATCTCTGCTGTCCCTGTAATAAACCCGAAAATTTT
GAATTTTTGTAATTTGTTTTTGTAATTCTTTAGTTTGTATGTCTGTTGCTATTATGTCTACTATTCTTTC
CCCTGCACTGTACCCCCCAATCCCCCCTTTTCTTTTAAAATTGTGGATGAATACTGCCATTTGTCTCGAG
GTCGAGAATTCGAAGCTTGAGCTCGAGATCTGAGTCCGGACTTGTACAGCTCGTCCATGCCGAGAGTGAT
CCCGGCGGCGGTCACGAACTCCAGCAGGACCATGTGATCGCGCT
